Addgene plasmid #128121: sgRNA EMX1
Purpose: Co-expresses sgRNA EMX1, SpyCas9 scaffold (F+E) and GFP (transfection marker)
Depositing lab: Dominik Niopek. Depositing organization: Universitaet Heidelberg. Publication: Coupling Cas9 to artificial inhibitory domains enhances CRISPR-Cas9 target specificity. Aschenbrenner S, Kallenberger SM, Hoffmann MD, Huck A, Eils R, Niopek D. Sci Adv. 2020 Feb 5;6(6):eaay0187. doi: 10.1126/sciadv.aay0187. eCollection 2020 Feb. PubMed 32076642.
Backbone
  Vector backbone: AAV
  Vector type: Mammalian Expression, CRISPR, Synthetic Biology
Growth in bacteria
  Bacterial resistance: Ampicillin, 100 μg/mL
  Growth temperature: 37°C
  Growth strain: DH5alpha
  Copy number: High Copy
Gene/Insert
  Gene/Insert name: sgRNA EMX1 + GFP
  Promoter: RSV/U6
  Cloning method: Unknown
  Sequencing primers: 5′ GFP_fw
Terms and licenses: Academic/Nonprofit Terms; Industry Terms: Not Available to Industry
How to cite: sgRNA EMX1 was a gift from Dominik Niopek (Addgene plasmid # 128121 ; http://n2t.net/addgene:128121 ; RRID:Addgene_128121)
