[The description below was written by a language model from this plasmid's Addgene catalogue record and pLannotate feature annotations shown in this document.]
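Description:
sgRNA EMX1 is a mammalian expression plasmid built on an AAV-type vector backbone that supplies a Streptococcus pyogenes Cas9 guide RNA together with a fluorescent transfection marker. It is propagated in E. coli as a high-copy plasmid through a ColE1/pUC origin and selected with ampicillin via the β-lactamase gene. An f1 phage origin and remnants of a phagemid cloning region (lac promoter/operator, lacZα fragment, T3 and T7 promoters) are also present.

The payload consists of two independent, convergently oriented transcription units. A human U6 RNA polymerase III promoter drives the sgRNA, whose spacer targets EMX1 according to the record and which is fused to the SpyCas9 scaffold in its "F+E" form, an optimised scaffold variant; the annotation tool detects this scaffold only as a partial tracrRNA match. On the opposite strand, the Rous sarcoma virus enhancer/promoter drives EGFP, allowing transfected cells to be identified. No Cas9 coding sequence is annotated, so the nuclease must be provided from a separate construct. The plasmid fits the associated work on improving Cas9 target specificity by coupling the nuclease to artificial inhibitory domains, presumably serving there to direct Cas9 to the EMX1 locus.

The two available sequence records differ. The depositor's 5,284 nt sequence contains one annotated fragment of an AAV2 inverted terminal repeat, whereas the repository's 5,093 nt sequencing result has no annotated ITR and shows the f1 origin in the opposite orientation. ITRs are difficult to sequence and prone to rearrangement, so the record does not establish whether intact ITRs flank the cassette, and suitability for AAV packaging should not be assumed.
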