Features (pLannotate 1.2.2; 21 found; start..end, strand, type, name):
     24..128     +  promoter       AmpR promoter: bla
    129..989     +  CDS            AmpR: β-lactamase; bla; confers resistance to ampicillin, carbenicillin, and related antibiotics
   1160..1748    +  rep_origin     ori: high-copy-number ColE1/pMB1/pBR322/pUC origin of replication
   1931..2023    +  CDS            lacI (fragment): lac repressor; lacI; The lac repressor binds to the lac operator to inhibit transcription in E. coli. This inhibition can be relieved by adding lactose or isopropyl-β-D-thiogalactopyranoside (IPTG).
   2036..2057    +  protein_bind   CAP binding site: CAP binding activates transcription in the presence of cAMP. E. coli catabolite activator protein
   2072..2102    +  promoter       lac promoter: promoter for the E. coli lac operon
   2110..2126    +  protein_bind   lac operator: The lac repressor binds to the lac operator to inhibit transcription in E. coli. This inhibition can be relieved by adding lactose or isopropyl-β-D-thiogalactopyranoside (IPTG). lac repressor encoded by lacI
   2171..2189    +  promoter       T3 promoter: promoter for bacteriophage T3 RNA polymerase
   2627..2867    +  promoter       U6 promoter: RNA polymerase III promoter for human U6 snRNA
   2914..2981    +  misc_RNA       tracrRNA (fragment): trans-activating CRISPR RNA for the Streptococcus pyogenes CRISPR/Cas9 system
   3064..3780    -  CDS            EGFP: EGFP is a basic (constitutively fluorescent) green fluorescent protein published in 1996, derived from Aequorea victoria. It is reported to be a rapidly-maturing weak dimer with moderate acid sensitivity.
   3788..3814    -  misc_feature   MCS (fragment): multiple cloning site
   3824..4087    -  promoter       RSV promoter: Rous sarcoma virus enhancer/promoter
   4121..4214    -  ncRNA          Retro dr1: Accession: RF00214 - Retrovirus direct repeat 1 (dr1)
   4347..4399    +  misc_feature   bom (fragment): basis of mobility region from pBR322
   4408..4424    -  promoter       tet promoter (fragment): E. coli promoter for tetracycline efflux protein gene
   4490..4597    -  repeat_region  AAV2 ITR (fragment): inverted terminal repeat of adeno-associated virus serotype 2 inverted
   4595..4615    -  promoter       chicken β-actin promoter (fragment): contains a 21-bp deletion relative to the standard chicken β-actin promoter
   4641..4659    -  promoter       T7 promoter: promoter for bacteriophage T7 RNA polymerase
   4667..4822    +  CDS            lacZα (fragment): LacZα fragment of β-galactosidase; lacZ fragment
   4827..5255    +  rep_origin     f1 ori (sequence partly withheld): f1 bacteriophage origin of replication; arrow indicates direction of (+) strand synthesis
>Addgene plasmid #128121 | sgRNA EMX1 | depositor full sequence | sequence record 245458 | sgRNA EMX1 sequence 5284 bps
GTGGCACTTTTCGGGGAAATGTGCGCGGAACCCCTATTTGTTTATTTTTCTAAATACATTCAAATATGTA
TCCGCTCATGAGACAATAACCCTGATAAATGCTTCAATAATATTGAAAAAGGAAGAGTATGAGTATTCAA
CATTTCCGTGTCGCCCTTATTCCCTTTTTTGCGGCATTTTGCCTTCCTGTTTTTGCTCACCCAGAAACGC
TGGTGAAAGTAAAAGATGCTGAAGATCAGTTGGGTGCACGAGTGGGTTACATCGAACTGGATCTCAACAG
CGGTAAGATCCTTGAGAGTTTTCGCCCCGAAGAACGTTTTCCAATGATGAGCACTTTTAAAGTTCTGCTA
TGTGGCGCGGTATTATCCCGTATTGACGCCGGGCAAGAGCAACTCGGTCGCCGCATACACTATTCTCAGA
ATGACTTGGTTGAGTACTCACCAGTCACAGAAAAGCATCTTACGGATGGCATGACAGTAAGAGAATTATG
CAGTGCTGCCATAACCATGAGTGATAACACTGCGGCCAACTTACTTCTGACAACGATCGGAGGACCGAAG
GAGCTAACCGCTTTTTTGCACAACATGGGGGATCATGTAACTCGCCTTGATCGTTGGGAACCGGAGCTGA
ATGAAGCCATACCAAACGACGAGCGTGACACCACGATGCCTGTAGCAATGGCAACAACGTTGCGCAAACT
ATTAACTGGCGAACTACTTACTCTAGCTTCCCGGCAACAATTAATAGACTGGATGGAGGCGGATAAAGTT
GCAGGACCACTTCTGCGCTCGGCCCTTCCGGCTGGCTGGTTTATTGCTGATAAATCTGGAGCCGGTGAGC
GTGGGTCTCGCGGTATCATTGCAGCACTGGGGCCAGATGGTAAGCCCTCCCGTATCGTAGTTATCTACAC
GACGGGGAGTCAGGCAACTATGGATGAACGAAATAGACAGATCGCTGAGATAGGTGCCTCACTGATTAAG
CATTGGTAACTGTCAGACCAAGTTTACTCATATATACTTTAGATTGATTTAAAACTTCATTTTTAATTTA
AAAGGATCTAGGTGAAGATCCTTTTTGATAATCTCATGACCAAAATCCCTTAACGTGAGTTTTCGTTCCA
CTGAGCGTCAGACCCCGTAGAAAAGATCAAAGGATCTTCTTGAGATCCTTTTTTTCTGCGCGTAATCTGC
TGCTTGCAAACAAAAAAACCACCGCTACCAGCGGTGGTTTGTTTGCCGGATCAAGAGCTACCAACTCTTT
TTCCGAAGGTAACTGGCTTCAGCAGAGCGCAGATACCAAATACTGTCCTTCTAGTGTAGCCGTAGTTAGG
CCACCACTTCAAGAACTCTGTAGCACCGCCTACATACCTCGCTCTGCTAATCCTGTTACCAGTGGCTGCT
GCCAGTGGCGATAAGTCGTGTCTTACCGGGTTGGACTCAAGACGATAGTTACCGGATAAGGCGCAGCGGT
CGGGCTGAACGGGGGGTTCGTGCACACAGCCCAGCTTGGAGCGAACGACCTACACCGAACTGAGATACCT
ACAGCGTGAGCTATGAGAAAGCGCCACGCTTCCCGAAGGGAGAAAGGCGGACAGGTATCCGGTAAGCGGC
AGGGTCGGAACAGGAGAGCGCACGAGGGAGCTTCCAGGGGGAAACGCCTGGTATCTTTATAGTCCTGTCG
GGTTTCGCCACCTCTGACTTGAGCGTCGATTTTTGTGATGCTCGTCAGGGGGGCGGAGCCTATGGAAAAA
CGCCAGCAACGCGGCCTTTTTACGGTTCCTGGCCTTTTGCTGGCCTTTTGCTCACATGTTCTTTCCTGCG
TTATCCCCTGATTCTGTGGATAACCGTATTACCGCCTTTGAGTGAGCTGATACCGCTCGCCGCAGCCGAA
CGACCGAGCGCAGCGAGTCAGTGAGCGAGGAAGCGGAAGAGCGCCCAATACGCAAACCGCCTCTCCCCGC
GCGTTGGCCGATTCATTAATGCAGCTGGCACGACAGGTTTCCCGACTGGAAAGCGGGCAGTGAGCGCAAC
GCAATTAATGTGAGTTAGCTCACTCATTAGGCACCCCAGGCTTTACACTTTATGCTTCCGGCTCGTATGT
TGTGTGGAATTGTGAGCGGATAACAATTTCACACAGGAAACAGCTATGACCATGATTACGCCAAGCGCGC
AATTAACCCTCACTAAAGGGAACAAAAGCTGGGTACCACTAGTATGCATCCTGCAGGACGCGTCCTACCC
ACTCCCTCTATGCGCGCTCGCTCACTCACTCGGCCCTGGAGACCAAAGGTCTCCAGACTGCCGGCCTCTG
GCCGGCAGGGCCGAGTGAGTGAGCGAGCGCGCATAGAGGGAGTGGGTACCTCCATCATCTAGGTTTGCCA
GATCTGATATCGGCGCGCCCGAGTCCAACACCCGTGGGAATCCCATGGGCACCATGGCCCCTCGCTCCAA
AAATGCTTTCGCGTCGCGCAGACACTGCTCGGTAGTTTCGGGGATCAGCGTTTGAGTAAGAGCCCGCGTC
TGAACCCTCCGCGCCGCCCCGGCCCCAGTGGAAAGACGCGCAGGCAAAACGCACCACGTGACGGAGCGTG
ACCGCGCGCCGAGCGCGCGCCAAGGTCGGGCAGGAAGAGGGCCTATTTCCCATGATTCCTTCATATTTGC
ATATACGATACAAGGCTGTTAGAGAGATAATTAGAATTAATTTGACTGTAAACACAAAGATATTAGTACA
AAATACGTGACGTAGAAAGTAATAATTTCTTGGGTAGTTTGCAGTTTTAAAATTATGTTTTAAAATGGAC
TATCATATGCTTACCGTAACTTGAAAGTATTTCGATTTCTTGGCTTTATATATCTTGTGGAAAGGACGAA
ACACCGAGTCCGAGCAGAAGAAGAAGTTTAAGAGCTATGCTGGAAACAGCATAGCAAGTTTAAATAAGGC
TAGTCCGTTATCAACTTGAAAAAGTGGCACCGAGTCGGTGCTTTTTTTGCGGCCGCCTCGAGTGATCAAA
AAACCAACACACGCTTCCAATGAAAATAAACGATCCTTTATTGCTAGCCTTTACTTGTACAGCTCGTCCA
TGCCGAGAGTGATCCCGGCGGCGGTCACGAACTCCAGCAGGACCATGTGATCGCGCTTCTCGTTGGGGTC
TTTGCTCAGGGCGGACTGGGTGCTCAGGTAGTGGTTGTCGGGCAGCAACACGGGGCCGTCGCCGATGGGG
GTGTTCTGCTGGTAGTGGTCGGCGAGCTGCACGCTGCCGTCCTCGATGTTGTGGCGGATCTTGAAGTTCA
CCTTGATGCCGTTCTTCTGCTTGTCGGCCATGATATAGACGTTGTGGCTGTTGTAGTTGTACTCCAGCTT
GTGCCCCAGGATGTTGCCGTCCTCCTTGAAGTCGATGCCCTTCAGCTCGATGCGGTTCACCAGGGTGTCG
CCCTCGAACTTCACCTCGGCGCGGGTCTTGTAGTTGCCGTCGTCCTTGAAGAAGATGGTGCGCTCCTGGA
CGTAGCCTTCGGGCATGGCGGACTTGAAGAAGTCGTGCTGCTTCATGTGGTCGGGGTAGCGGCTGAAGCA
CTGCACGCCGTAGGTCAGGGTGGTCACGAGGGTGGGCCAGGGCACGGGCAGCTTGCCGGTGGTGCAGATG
AACTTCAGGGTCAGCTTGCCGTAGGTGGCATCGCCCTCGCCCTCGCCGGACACGCTGAACTTGTGGCCGT
TTACGTCGCCGTCCAGCTCGACCAGGATGGGCACCACCCCGGTGAACAGCTCCTCGCCCTTGCTCACCAT
GGTGGCGACCGGTGGATCCCGGGCCCGCGGTACCCAGCTTGGAGGTGCACACCAATGTGGTGAATGGTCA
AATGGCGTTTATTGTATCGAGCTAGGCACTTAAATACAATATCTCTGCAATGCGGAATTCAGTGGTTCGT
CCAATCCATGTCAGACCCGTCTGTTGCCTTCCTAATAAGGCACGATCGTACCACCTTACTTCCACCAATC
GGCATGCACGGTGCTTTTTCTCTCCTTGTAAGGCATGTTGCTAACTCATCCTTACCATGTTGCAAGACTA
CCAAGAGTATTTGCATAAGACTACATTTCCCCCTCCCTATGCAAAAGCGAAACTACTATATCCTGAGGGG
ACTCCTAACCGCGTACAACCGAAGCCCCGCTTTTCGCCTAAACACACCCTAGTCCCCTCAGATACGCGTA
TATCTGGCCCGTACATCGCGAAGCAGCGCAAAACGCCTAACCCTAAGCAGATTCTTCATGCAATTGTCGG
TCAAGCCTTGCCTTGTTGTAGCTTAAATTTTGCTCGCGCACTACTCAGCGACCTCCAACACACAAGCAGG
GAGCAGATACTGGCTTAACTATGCGGCATCAGAGCAGATTGTACTGAGAGTGCACCATACGGATCTGCGA
TGATAAGCTGTCAAACATGAGAATTGGTCGACGATATCAGATCTAGGAACCCCTAGTGATGGAGTTGGCC
ACTCCCTCTCTGCGCGCTCGCTCGCTCACTGAGGCCGCCCGGGCAAAGCCCGGGCGTCGGGCGACCTTTG
GTCGCCCGGCCTCAGTGAGCGAGCGAGCGCGCAGAGAGGGAGTGGCCCCCCCCCCCCCCCCCCCCTGCAT
TCTAGAGAGCTCCAATTCGCCCTATAGTGAGTCGTATTACGCGCGCTCACTGGCCGTCGTTTTACAACGT
CGTGACTGGGAAAACCCTGGCGTTACCCAACTTAATCGCCTTGCAGCACATCCCCCTTTCGCCAGCTGGC
GTAATAGCGAAGAGGCCCGCACCGATCGCCCTTCCCAACAGTTGCGCAGCCTGAATGGCGAATGGG
[124 nt withheld, positions 4827-4950]
C
[91 nt withheld, positions 4952-5042]
A
[49 nt withheld, positions 5044-5092]
CCTTTGACGTTGGAGTCCACGTTCTTT
[37 nt withheld, positions 5120-5156]
ACCCTATCTCGGTCTATTCTTTTGATTTATAAGGGATTTTGCCGATTTCGGCCTATTGGTTAAAAAATGA
GCTGATTTAACAAAAATTTAACGCGAATTTTAACAAAATATTAACGCTTACAATTTAG
