Features (pLannotate 1.2.2; 18 found; start..end, strand, type, name):
     50..290     +  promoter       U6 promoter: RNA polymerase III promoter for human U6 snRNA
    337..404     +  misc_RNA       tracrRNA (fragment): trans-activating CRISPR RNA for the Streptococcus pyogenes CRISPR/Cas9 system
    484..1203    -  CDS            EGFP: the original enhanced GFP (Yang et al., 1996) mammalian codon-optimized
   1211..1237    -  misc_feature   MCS (fragment): multiple cloning site
   1247..1508    -  promoter       RSV promoter: Rous sarcoma virus enhancer/promoter
   1542..1635    -  ncRNA          Retro dr1: Accession: RF00214 - Retrovirus direct repeat 1 (dr1)
   1768..1820    +  misc_feature   bom (fragment): basis of mobility region from pBR322
   1829..1845    -  promoter       tet promoter (fragment): E. coli promoter for tetracycline efflux protein gene
   1922..2077    +  CDS            lacZα (fragment): LacZα fragment of β-galactosidase; lacZ fragment
   2108..2536    -  rep_origin     f1 ori (sequence partly withheld): f1 bacteriophage origin of replication; arrow indicates direction of (+) strand synthesis
   2563..2667    +  promoter       AmpR promoter: bla
   2668..3528    +  CDS            AmpR: β-lactamase; bla; confers resistance to ampicillin, carbenicillin, and related antibiotics
   3699..4287    +  rep_origin     ori: high-copy-number ColE1/pMB1/pBR322/pUC origin of replication
   4470..4562    +  CDS            lacI (fragment): lac repressor; lacI; The lac repressor binds to the lac operator to inhibit transcription in E. coli. This inhibition can be relieved by adding lactose or isopropyl-β-D-thiogalactopyranoside (IPTG).
   4575..4596    +  protein_bind   CAP binding site: CAP binding activates transcription in the presence of cAMP. E. coli catabolite activator protein
   4611..4641    +  promoter       lac promoter: promoter for the E. coli lac operon
   4649..4665    +  protein_bind   lac operator: The lac repressor binds to the lac operator to inhibit transcription in E. coli. This inhibition can be relieved by adding lactose or isopropyl-β-D-thiogalactopyranoside (IPTG). lac repressor encoded by lacI
   4710..4728    +  promoter       T3 promoter: promoter for bacteriophage T3 RNA polymerase
>Addgene plasmid #128121 | sgRNA EMX1 | addgene full sequence | sequence record 249653 | Addgene NGS Result
GTGACGGAGCGTGACCGCGCGCCGAGCGCGCGCCAAGGTCGGGCAGGAAGAGGGCCTATTTCCCATGATT
CCTTCATATTTGCATATACGATACAAGGCTGTTAGAGAGATAATTAGAATTAATTTGACTGTAAACACAA
AGATATTAGTACAAAATACGTGACGTAGAAAGTAATAATTTCTTGGGTAGTTTGCAGTTTTAAAATTATG
TTTTAAAATGGACTATCATATGCTTACCGTAACTTGAAAGTATTTCGATTTCTTGGCTTTATATATCTTG
TGGAAAGGACGAAACACCGAGTCCGAGCAGAAGAAGAAGTTTAAGAGCTATGCTGGAAACAGCATAGCAA
GTTTAAATAAGGCTAGTCCGTTATCAACTTGAAAAAGTGGCACCGAGTCGGTGCTTTTTTTGCGGCCGCC
TCGAGTGATCAAAAAACCAACACACGCTTCCAATGAAAATAAACGATCCTTTATTGCTAGCCTTTACTTG
TACAGCTCGTCCATGCCGAGAGTGATCCCGGCGGCGGTCACGAACTCCAGCAGGACCATGTGATCGCGCT
TCTCGTTGGGGTCTTTGCTCAGGGCGGACTGGGTGCTCAGGTAGTGGTTGTCGGGCAGCAGCACGGGGCC
GTCGCCGATGGGGGTGTTCTGCTGGTAGTGGTCGGCGAGCTGCACGCTGCCGTCCTCGATGTTGTGGCGG
ATCTTGAAGTTCACCTTGATGCCGTTCTTCTGCTTGTCGGCCATGATATAGACGTTGTGGCTGTTGTAGT
TGTACTCCAGCTTGTGCCCCAGGATGTTGCCGTCCTCCTTGAAGTCGATGCCCTTCAGCTCGATGCGGTT
CACCAGGGTGTCGCCCTCGAACTTCACCTCGGCGCGGGTCTTGTAGTTGCCGTCGTCCTTGAAGAAGATG
GTGCGCTCCTGGACGTAGCCTTCGGGCATGGCGGACTTGAAGAAGTCGTGCTGCTTCATGTGGTCGGGGT
AGCGGCTGAAGCACTGCACGCCGTAGGTCAGGGTGGTCACGAGGGTGGGCCAGGGCACGGGCAGCTTGCC
GGTGGTGCAGATGAACTTCAGGGTCAGCTTGCCGTAGGTGGCATCGCCCTCGCCCTCGCCGGACACGCTG
AACTTGTGGCCGTTTACGTCGCCGTCCAGCTCGACCAGGATGGGCACCACCCCGGTGAACAGCTCCTCGC
CCTTGCTCACCATGGTGGCGACCGGTGGATCCCGGGCCCGCGGTACCCAGCTTGGAGGTGCACACCAATG
TGGTGAATGGTCAAATGGCGTTTATTGTATCGAGCTAGGCACTTAAATACAATATCTCTGCAATGCGGAA
TTCAGTGGTTCGTCCAATCCATGTCAGACCCGTCTGTTGCCTTCCTAATAAGGCACGATCGTACCACCTT
ACTTCCACCAATCGGCATGCACGGTGCTTTTTCTCTCCTTGTAAGGCATGTTGCTAACTCATCGTTACCA
TGTTGCAAGACTACAAGAGTATTGCATAAGACTACATTTCCCCCTCCCTATGCAAAAGCGAAACTACTAT
ATCCTGAGGGGACTCCTAACCGCGTACAACCGAAGCCCCGCTTTTCGCCTAAACACACCCTAGTCCCCTC
AGATACGCGTATATCTGGCCCGTACATCGCGAAGCAGCGCAAAACGCCTAACCCTAAGCAGATTCTTCAT
GCAATTGTCGGTCAAGCCTTGCCTTGTTGTAGCTTAAATTTTGCTCGCGCACTACTCAGCGACCTCCAAC
ACACAAGCAGGGAGCAGATACTGGCTTAACTATGCGGCATCAGAGCAGATTGTACTGAGAGTGCACCATA
CGGATCTGCGATGATAAGCTGTCAAACATGAGAATTGGTCGACGATATCAGATCTGAGGAACCCCTAGTG
NANTGGAGTTGGCCACTCCCTCTCTGCGCGCTCACTGGCCGTCGTTTTACAACGTCGTGACTGGGAAAAC
CCTGGCGTTACCCAACTTAATCGCCTTGCAGCACATCCCCCTTTCGCCAGCTGGCGTAATAGCGAAGAGG
CCCGCACCGATCGCCCTTCCCAACAGTTGCGCAGCCTGAATGGCGAATGGAAATTGTAAGCGTTAATATT
TTGTTAAAATTCGCGTTAAATTTTTGTTAAATCAGCTCATTTTTTAACCAATAGGCCGAAATCGGCAAAA
TCCCTTATAAATCAAAAGAATAGACCGAGATAGGGT
[37 nt withheld, positions 2207-2243]
AAAGAACGTGGACTCCAACGTCAAAGG
[49 nt withheld, positions 2271-2319]
T
[91 nt withheld, positions 2321-2411]
G
[124 nt withheld, positions 2413-2536]
CAGGTGGCACTTTTCGGGGAAATGTGCGCGGAACCCCTATTTGTTTATTTTTCTAAATACATTCAAATAT
GTATCCGCTCATGAGACAATAACCCTGATAAATGCTTCAATAATATTGAAAAAGGAAGAGTATGAGTATT
CAACATTTCCGTGTCGCCCTTATTCCCTTTTTTGCGGCATTTTGCCTTCCTGTTTTTGCTCACCCAGAAA
CGCTGGTGAAAGTAAAAGATGCTGAAGATCAGTTGGGTGCACGAGTGGGTTACATCGAACTGGATCTCAA
CAGCGGTAAGATCCTTGAGAGTTTTCGCCCCGAAGAACGTTTTCCAATGATGAGCACTTTTAAAGTTCTG
CTATGTGGCGCGGTATTATCCCGTATTGACGCCGGGCAAGAGCAACTCGGTCGCCGCATACACTATTCTC
AGAATGACTTGGTTGAGTACTCACCAGTCACAGAAAAGCATCTTACGGATGGCATGACAGTAAGAGAATT
ATGCAGTGCTGCCATAACCATGAGTGATAACACTGCGGCCAACTTACTTCTGACAACGATCGGAGGACCG
AAGGAGCTAACCGCTTTTTTGCACAACATGGGGGATCATGTAACTCGCCTTGATCGTTGGGAACCGGAGC
TGAATGAAGCCATACCAAACGACGAGCGTGACACCACGATGCCTGTAGCAATGGCAACAACGTTGCGCAA
ACTATTAACTGGCGAACTACTTACTCTAGCTTCCCGGCAACAATTAATAGACTGGATGGAGGCGGATAAA
GTTGCAGGACCACTTCTGCGCTCGGCCCTTCCGGCTGGCTGGTTTATTGCTGATAAATCTGGAGCCGGTG
AGCGTGGGTCTCGCGGTATCATTGCAGCACTGGGGCCAGATGGTAAGCCCTCCCGTATCGTAGTTATCTA
CACGACGGGGAGTCAGGCAACTATGGATGAACGAAATAGACAGATCGCTGAGATAGGTGCCTCACTGATT
AAGCATTGGTAACTGTCAGACCAAGTTTACTCATATATACTTTAGATTGATTTAAAACTTCATTTTTAAT
TTAAAAGGATCTAGGTGAAGATCCTTTTTGATAATCTCATGACCAAAATCCCTTAACGTGAGTTTTCGTT
CCACTGAGCGTCAGACCCCGTAGAAAAGATCAAAGGATCTTCTTGAGATCCTTTTTTTCTGCGCGTAATC
TGCTGCTTGCAAACAAAAAAACCACCGCTACCAGCGGTGGTTTGTTTGCCGGATCAAGAGCTACCAACTC
TTTTTCCGAAGGTAACTGGCTTCAGCAGAGCGCAGATACCAAATACTGTTCTTCTAGTGTAGCCGTAGTT
AGGCCACCACTTCAAGAACTCTGTAGCACCGCCTACATACCTCGCTCTGCTAATCCTGTTACCAGTGGCT
GCTGCCAGTGGCGATAAGTCGTGTCTTACCGGGTTGGACTCAAGACGATAGTTACCGGATAAGGCGCAGC
GGTCGGGCTGAACGGGGGGTTCGTGCACACAGCCCAGCTTGGAGCGAACGACCTACACCGAACTGAGATA
CCTACAGCGTGAGCTATGAGAAAGCGCCACGCTTCCCGAAGGGAGAAAGGCGGACAGGTATCCGGTAAGC
GGCAGGGTCGGAACAGGAGAGCGCACGAGGGAGCTTCCAGGGGGAAACGCCTGGTATCTTTATAGTCCTG
TCGGGTTTCGCCACCTCTGACTTGAGCGTCGATTTTTGTGATGCTCGTCAGGGGGGCGGAGCCTATGGAA
AAACGCCAGCAACGCGGCCTTTTTACGGTTCCTGGCCTTTTGCTGGCCTTTTGCTCACATGTTCTTTCCT
GCGTTATCCCCTGATTCTGTGGATAACCGTATTACCGCCTTTGAGTGAGCTGATACCGCTCGCCGCAGCC
GAACGACCGAGCGCAGCGAGTCAGTGAGCGAGGAAGCGGAAGAGCGCCCAATACGCAAACCGCCTCTCCC
CGCGCGTTGGCCGATTCATTAATGCAGCTGGCACGACAGGTTTCCCGACTGGAAAGCGGGCAGTGAGCGC
AACGCAATTAATGTGAGTTAGCTCACTCATTAGGCACCCCAGGCTTTACACTTTATGCTTCCGGCTCGTA
TGTTGTGTGGAATTGTGAGCGGATAACAATTTCACACAGGAAACAGCTATGACCATGATTACGCCAAGCG
CGCAATTAACCCTCACTAAAGGGAACAAAAGCTGGGTACCACTAGTATGCATCCTGCAGGACGCGTCCTA
CCCACTCCCTCTATGCGCGCTCGCTCACTCACTCGGCCCTGGAGACCAAAGGTCTCCAGGGCCGAGTGAG
TGAGCGAGCGCGCATAGAGGGAGTGGGTACCTCCATCATCTGGTTTCCCAGATCTGATATCGGCGCGCCC
GAGTCCAACACCCGTGGGAATCCCATGGGCACCATGGCCCCTCGCTCCAAAAATGCTTTCGCGTCGCGCA
GACACTGCTCGGTAGTTTCGGGGATCAGCGTTTGAGTAAGAGCCCGCGTCTGAACCCTCCGCGCCGCCCC
GGCCCCAGTGGAAAGACGCGCAGGCAAAACGCACCAC
